Addgene plasmid #129393: pAAV-CaMKII-STChRger2-TS-EYFP
Purpose: Soma Targeted, High photocurrent, low-light sensitive channelrhodopsin (ChRger2) for optogenetic activation with systemic delivery or for low-light activation. Driven by the CamKIIa promoter.
Depositing lab: Viviana Gradinaru. Depositing organization: California Institute of Technology. Publication: Machine learning-guided channelrhodopsin engineering enables minimally invasive optogenetics. Bedbrook CN, Yang KK, Robinson JE, Mackey ED, Gradinaru V, Arnold FH. Nat Methods. 2019 Oct 14. pii: 10.1038/s41592-019-0583-8. doi: 10.1038/s41592-019-0583-8. PubMed 31611694.
Backbone
  Vector backbone: pAAV CaMKIIa WPRE pA
  Backbone size w/o insert (bp): 5076
  Total vector size (bp): 7125
  Vector type: Mammalian Expression, AAV
Growth in bacteria
  Bacterial resistance: Ampicillin, 100 μg/mL
  Growth temperature: 30°C
  Growth strain: NEB Stable
  Copy number: High Copy
Gene/Insert
  Gene/Insert name: soma targeted ChRger2 (alt name: STChRger2)
  Insert size (bp): 2049
  Promoter: CaMKIIa
  Tag / fusion protein: Kv2.1-TS-EYFP (C terminal on insert)
  Cloning method: Ligation Independent Cloning
  Sequencing primers: 5′ GcttcgttacGCCgagtgg; 3′ CATAGCGTAAAAGGAGCAACA
Terms and licenses: Academic/Nonprofit Terms; Industry Terms: Not Available to Industry
Depositor comments: Addgene NGS results detect a mixed population at base 2849 (T/G), which could result in a D21Y variant in EYFP. This construct fluoresces as expected. Depositor has evidence that soma-targeted constructs may have different optical properties from their parent ChRgers and they have not been fully characterized. Users should be aware that they are beta-testing.
How to cite: pAAV-CaMKII-STChRger2-TS-EYFP was a gift from Viviana Gradinaru (Addgene plasmid # 129393 ; http://n2t.net/addgene:129393 ; RRID:Addgene_129393)
