[The description below was written by a language model from this plasmid's Addgene catalogue record and pLannotate feature annotations shown in this document.]
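Description:
pAAV-CaMKII-STChRger2-TS-EYFP is an AAV transfer plasmid for neuronal expression of a soma-targeted version of ChRger2, an engineered channelrhodopsin described as having high photocurrent and sensitivity to low light. It is built on a pAAV CaMKIIa WPRE pA backbone, about 7.1 kb in total, and is maintained in bacteria through a high-copy ColE1/pUC-type origin with ampicillin resistance (β-lactamase under its own promoter). An f1 phage origin is also present. The expression cassette sits between AAV2 inverted terminal repeats, which allow it to be packaged into recombinant AAV particles. The annotation detects the upstream ITR only as short fragments and the downstream one as a full repeat.

Within the cassette, the mouse CaMKIIα promoter drives the opsin reading frame. The ChRger2 coding region itself was not recognised by the automated annotation, but it presumably occupies the unannotated stretch between the promoter and the first tagged element. At its C terminus the opsin is fused to a fragment of the Kv2.1 (KCNB1) potassium channel, which serves as the soma-targeting motif, followed by a trafficking signal (TS) and EYFP for visualising expression. A WPRE downstream of the fusion enhances transcript stability and expression, and a bovine growth hormone polyadenylation signal terminates the transcript.

The construct is intended for optogenetic activation of neurons, particularly after systemic viral delivery or where only low light levels are available. The depositor notes a mixed base call that could give a D21Y variant in EYFP, although fluorescence is as expected. The depositor also cautions that soma-targeted versions may differ optically from the parent ChRgers and are not fully characterised.
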