Features (pLannotate 1.2.2; 16 found; start..end, strand, type, name):
     12..39      +  repeat_region  AAV2 ITR (fragment): inverted terminal repeat of adeno-associated virus serotype 2 inverted
     68..95      +  repeat_region  AAV2 ITR (fragment): inverted terminal repeat of adeno-associated virus serotype 2 inverted
    153..1441    +  promoter       CaMKII promoter: promoter for the mouse calcium/calmodulin-dependent kinase II α subunit
   2522..2746    +  CDS            KCNB1 (fragment): KCNB1_HUMAN - Experimental evidence at protein level: Swiss-Prot protein existence level 1. Voltage-gated potassium channel that mediates transmembrane potassium transport in excitable membranes, primarily in the brain, but also in the pancreas and cardiovascular system. Contributes to the regulation of the action potential (AP) repolarization, duration and frequency of repetitive AP firing in neurons, muscle cells and endocrine cells and plays a role in homeostatic attenuation of electrical excitability throughout the brain (PubMed:23161216). Plays also a role in the regulation of exocytosis
   2787..3505    +  CDS            EYFP (fragment): enhanced YFP mammalian codon-optimized
   3509..3533    +  misc_feature   MCS (fragment): pBluescript multiple cloning site
   3533..4121    +  misc_feature   WPRE: woodchuck hepatitis virus posttranscriptional regulatory element
   4155..4266    +  polyA_signal   bGH poly(A) signal: bovine growth hormone polyadenylation signal
   4384..4524    +  repeat_region  AAV2 ITR: inverted terminal repeat of adeno-associated virus serotype 2 inverted
   4529..4580    -  misc_feature   bom (fragment): basis of mobility region from pBR322
   4599..5054    +  rep_origin     f1 ori (sequence partly withheld): f1 bacteriophage origin of replication; arrow indicates direction of (+) strand synthesis
   5055..5104    -  misc_feature   bom (fragment): basis of mobility region from pBR322
   5206..5241    -  CDS            rop (fragment): Rop protein, which maintains plasmids at low copy number; rop
   5336..5440    +  promoter       AmpR promoter: bla
   5441..6301    +  CDS            AmpR: β-lactamase; bla; confers resistance to ampicillin, carbenicillin, and related antibiotics
   6472..7060    +  rep_origin     ori: high-copy-number ColE1/pMB1/pBR322/pUC origin of replication
>Addgene plasmid #129393 | pAAV-CaMKII-STChRger2-TS-EYFP | addgene full sequence | sequence record 258245 | Addgene NGS Result
CCTGCAGGCAGCTGCGCGCTCGCTCGCTCACTGAGGCCGCCCGGGCGTCGGGCGACCTTTGGTCGCCCGG
CCTCAGTGAGCGAGCGAGCGCGCAGAGAGGGAGTGGCCAACTCCATCACTAGGGGTTCCTGCGGCCGCAC
GCGTTTAATTAACATTATGGCCTTAGGTCACTTCATCTCCATGGGGTTCTTCTTCTGATTTTCTAGAAAA
TGAGATGGGGGTGCAGAGAGCTTCCTCAGTGACCTGCCCAGGGTCACATCAGAAATGTCAGAGCTAGAAC
TTGAACTCAGATTACTAATCTTAAATTCCATGCCTTGGGGGCATGCAAGTACGATATACAGAAGGAGTGA
ACTCATTAGGGCAGATGACCAATGAGTTTAGGAAAGAAGAGTCCAGGGCAGGGTACATCTACACCACCCG
CCCAGCCCTGGGTGAGTCCAGCCACGTTCACCTCATTATAGTTGCCTCTCTCCAGTCCTACCTTGACGGG
AAGCACAAGCAGAAACTGGGACAGGAGCCCCAGGAGACCAAATCTTCATGGTCCCTCTGGGAGGATGGGT
GGGGAGAGCTGTGGCAGAGGCCTCAGGAGGGGCCCTGCTGCTCAGTGGTGACAGATAGGGGTGAGAAAGC
AGACAGAGTCATTCCGTCAGCATTCTGGGTCTGTTTGGTACTTCTTCTCACGCTAAGGTGGCGGTGTGAT
ATGCACAATGGCTAAAAAGCAGGGAGAGCTGGAAAGAAACAAGGACAGAGACAGAGGCCAAGTCAACCAG
ACCAATTCCCAGAGGAAGCAAAGAAACCATTACAGAGACTACAAGGGGGAAGGGAAGGAGAGATGAATTA
GCTTCCCCTGTAAACCTTAGAACCCAGCTGTTGCCAGGGCAACGGGGCAATACCTGTCTCTTCAGAGGAG
ATGAAGTTGCCAGGGTAACTACATCCTGTCTTTCTCAAGGACCATCCCAGAATGTGGCACCCACTAGCCG
TTACCATAGCAACTGCCTCTTTGCCCCACTTAATCCCATCCCGTCTGTTAAAAGGGCCCTATAGTTGGAG
GTGGGGGAGGTAGGAAGAGCGATGATCACTTGTGGACTAAGTTTGTTCGCATCCCCTTCTCCAACCCCCT
CAGTACATCACCCTGGGGGAACAGGGTCCACTTGCTCCTGGGCCCACACAGTCCTGCAGTATTGTGTATA
TAAGGCCAGGGCAAAGAGGAGCAGGTTTTAAAGTGAAAGGCAGGCAGGTGTTGGGGAGGCAGTTACCGGG
GCAACGGGAACAGGGCGTTTCGGAGGTGGTTGCCATGGGGACCTGGATGCTGACGAAGGCTCGCGAGGCT
GTGAGCAGCCACAGTGCCCTGCTCAGAAGCCCCAAGCTCGTCAGTCAAGCCGGTTCTCCGTTTGCACTCA
GGAGCACGGGCAGGCGAGTGGCCCCTAGTTCTGGGGGCAGCGGGGGATCCGCCACCATGAGCAGACTGGT
CGCCGCTTCTTGGCTGCTGGCTCTCCTCCTCTGCGGAATTACCAGCACAACAACAGCCTCTGCCCACATC
GTGATGGTGGACGCCTACAAGCCCACCAAGAGCGCCCCAGCAGCTTCTTCTACAGACGGAACAGCCGCCG
CAGCAGTGTCTCACTACGCCATGAACGGCTTCGACGAGCTGGCTAAAGGAGCCGTGGTGCCAGAAGACCA
CTTTGTCTGCGGACCAGCCGACAAGTGCTATTGCTCCGCTTGGCTGCACAGCAGAGGAGCCCTGTGGGAG
CAGGAAACAGCCAGGGGCTTCCAGTGGTTTGCCGTGTTCCTGTCTGCCCTGTTTCTGGCTTTCTACGGCT
GGCACGCCTATAAGGCCAGCGTGGGCTGGGAGGAGGTGTACGTGTGCTCCGTGGAGCTGATCAAAGTGAT
TCTGGAGATCTATTTCGAGTTTACCAGTCCTGCGATGCTGTTCCTGTACGGAGGCAACATTACCCCATGG
CTTCGTTACGCCGAGTGGCTGCTGACATGCCCTGTCATTCTTATCCATCTGAGCAACATCACCGGTCTGA
GTGAGGCATATAATAAGCGTACCATGGCTCTGCTGGTGTCAGACCTGGGCACTATCTGCATGGGCGTGAC
AGCCGCTCTGGCCACTGGGTGGGTGAAGTGGCTGTTTTACTGTATCGGCCTGGTGTACGGCACCCAGACA
TTCTACAACGCAGGAATCATCTACGTGGAGGCGTACCACACCGTGCCGAAGGGCCGGTGTCGCCAGGTGG
TGACTGGCATGGCTTGGCTCTTCTTCGTATCATGGGGTATGTTCCCCATCCTGTTCATCCTCGGCCCCGA
GGGCTTCGGCGTCCTGAGCGTGGCTGGGTCCACTATTGGCCACACCATCGCCGACCTGCTGTCCAAGAAT
ATTTGGGGACTGCTCGGGCACTTCCTGCGCATCAAAATCCACGAGCATATCATTATGTACGGCGACATTC
GCAGACCAGTGAGCTCCCAGTTTCTGGGCCGCAAGGTGGACGTCCTGGCCTTCGTGACAGAGGAGGATAA
ACAATCTCAGCCTATCTTGAATACTAAGGAGATGGCTCCACAGAGTAAACCACCAGAAGAGTTGGAGATG
TCATCCATGCCATCACCAGTGGCACCCCTCCCAGCCAGAACCGAGGGCGTGATTGACATGCGATCCATGA
GTTCAATAGATAGCTTCATTAGTTGTGCAACTGACTTTCCCGAAGCAACCAGATTCGTGGCGGCCGCCAA
GAGCAGGATCACCAGCGAGGGCGAGTACATCCCCCTGGACCAGATCGACATCAACGTGGTGAGCAAGGGC
GAGGAGCTGTTCACCGGGGTGGTGCCCATCCTGGTCGAGCTGGACGGCTACGTAAACGGCCACAAGTTCA
GCGTGTCCGGCGAGGGCGAGGGCGATGCCACCTACGGCAAGCTGACCCTGAAGTTCATCTGCACCACCGG
CAAGCTGCCCGTGCCCTGGCCCACCCTCGTGACCACCTTCGGCTACGGCCTGCAGTGCTTCGCCCGCTAC
CCCGACCACATGAAGCAGCACGACTTCTTCAAGTCCGCCATGCCCGAAGGCTACGTCCAGGAGCGCACCA
TCTTCTTCAAGGACGACGGCAACTACAAGACCCGCGCCGAGGTGAAGTTCGAGGGCGACACCCTGGTGAA
CCGCATCGAGCTGAAGGGCATCGACTTCAAGGAGGACGGCAACATCCTGGGGCACAAGCTGGAGTACAAC
TACAACAGCCACAACGTCTATATCATGGCCGACAAGCAGAAGAACGGCATCAAGGTGAACTTCAAGATCC
GCCACAACATCGAGGACGGCAGCGTGCAGCTCGCCGACCACTACCAGCAGAACACCCCCATCGGCGACGG
CCCCGTGCTGCTGCCCGACAACCACTACCTGAGCTACCAGTCCGCCCTGAGCAAAGACCCCAACGAGAAG
CGCGATCACATGGTCCTGCTGGAGTTCGTGACCGCCGCCGGGATCACTCTCGGCATGGACGAGCTGTACA
AGTAATAAGAATTCGATATCAAGCTTATCGATAATCAACCTCTGGATTACAAAATTTGTGAAAGATTGAC
TGGTATTCTTAACTATGTTGCTCCTTTTACGCTATGTGGATACGCTGCTTTAATGCCTTTGTATCATGCT
ATTGCTTCCCGTATGGCTTTCATTTTCTCCTCCTTGTATAAATCCTGGTTGCTGTCTCTTTATGAGGAGT
TGTGGCCCGTTGTCAGGCAACGTGGCGTGGTGTGCACTGTGTTTGCTGACGCAACCCCCACTGGTTGGGG
CATTGCCACCACCTGTCAGCTCCTTTCCGGGACTTTCGCTTTCCCCCTCCCTATTGCCACGGCGGAACTC
ATCGCCGCCTGCCTTGCCCGCTGCTGGACAGGGGCTCGGCTGTTGGGCACTGACAATTCCGTGGTGTTGT
CGGGGAAATCATCGTCCTTTCCTTGGCTGCTCGCCTATGTTGCCACCTGGATTCTGCGCGGGACGTCCTT
CTGCTACGTCCCTTCGGCCCTCAATCCAGCGGACCTTCCTTCCCGCGGCCTGCTGCCGGCTCTGCGGCCT
CTTCCGCGTCTTCGCCTTCGCCCTCAGACGAGTCGGATCTCCCTTTGGGCCGCCTCCCCGCATCGATACC
GAGCGCTGCTCGAGAGATCTTCGACTGTGCCTTCTAGTTGCCAGCCATCTGTTGTTTGCCCCTCCCCCGT
GCCTTCCTTGACCCTGGAAGGTGCCACTCCCACTGTCCTTTCCTAATAAAATGAGGAAATTGCATCGCAT
TGTCTGAGTAGGTGTCATTCTATTCTGGGGGGTGGGGTGGGGCAGGACAGCAAGGGGGAGGATTGGGAAG
ACAATAGCAGGCATGAGATCTCACGTGCGGACCGAGCGGCCGCAGGAACCCCTAGTGATGGAGTTGGCCA
CTCCCTCTCTGCGCGCTCGCTCGCTCACTGAGGCCGGGCGACCAAAGGTCGCCCGACGCCCGGGCTTTGC
CCGGGCGGCCTCAGTGAGCGAGCGAGCGCGCAGCTGCCTGCAGGGGCGCCTGATGCGGTATTTTCTCCTT
ACGCATCTGTGCGGTATTTCACACCGCATA
[95 nt withheld, positions 4581-4675]
T
[46 nt withheld, positions 4677-4722]
C
[141 nt withheld, positions 4724-4864]
CCTTTGACGTTGGAGTCCACGTTCTTT
[37 nt withheld, positions 4892-4928]
ACTCTATCTCGGGCTATTCTTTTGATTTATAAGGGATTTTGCCGATTTCGGTCTATTGGTTAAAAAATGA
GCTGATTTAACAAAAATTTAACGCGAATTTTAACAAAATATTAACGTTTACAATTTTATGGTGCACTCTC
AGTACAATCTGCTCTGATGCCGCATAGTTAAGCCAGCCCCGACACCCGCCAACACCCGCTGACGCGCCCT
GACGGGCTTGTCTGCTCCCGGCATCCGCTTACAGACAAGCTGTGACCGTCTCCGGGAGCTGCATGTGTCA
GAGGTTTTCACCGTCATCACCGAAACGCGCGAGACGAAAGGGCCTCGTGATACGCCTATTTTTATAGGTT
AATGTCATGATAATAATGGTTTCTTAGACGTCAGGTGGCACTTTTCGGGGAAATGTGCGCGGAACCCCTA
TTTGTTTATTTTTCTAAATACATTCAAATATGTATCCGCTCATGAGACAATAACCCTGATAAATGCTTCA
ATAATATTGAAAAAGGAAGAGTATGAGTATTCAACATTTCCGTGTCGCCCTTATTCCCTTTTTTGCGGCA
TTTTGCCTTCCTGTTTTTGCTCACCCAGAAACGCTGGTGAAAGTAAAAGATGCTGAAGATCAGTTGGGTG
CACGAGTGGGTTACATCGAACTGGATCTCAACAGCGGTAAGATCCTTGAGAGTTTTCGCCCCGAAGAACG
TTTTCCAATGATGAGCACTTTTAAAGTTCTGCTATGTGGCGCGGTATTATCCCGTATTGACGCCGGGCAA
GAGCAACTCGGTCGCCGCATACACTATTCTCAGAATGACTTGGTTGAGTACTCACCAGTCACAGAAAAGC
ATCTTACGGATGGCATGACAGTAAGAGAATTATGCAGTGCTGCCATAACCATGAGTGATAACACTGCGGC
CAACTTACTTCTGACAACGATCGGAGGACCGAAGGAGCTAACCGCTTTTTTGCACAACATGGGGGATCAT
GTAACTCGCCTTGATCGTTGGGAACCGGAGCTGAATGAAGCCATACCAAACGACGAGCGTGACACCACGA
TGCCTGTAGCAATGGCAACAACGTTGCGCAAACTATTAACTGGCGAACTACTTACTCTAGCTTCCCGGCA
ACAATTAATAGACTGGATGGAGGCGGATAAAGTTGCAGGACCACTTCTGCGCTCGGCCCTTCCGGCTGGC
TGGTTTATTGCTGATAAATCTGGAGCCGGTGAGCGTGGGTCTCGCGGTATCATTGCAGCACTGGGGCCAG
ATGGTAAGCCCTCCCGTATCGTAGTTATCTACACGACGGGGAGTCAGGCAACTATGGATGAACGAAATAG
ACAGATCGCTGAGATAGGTGCCTCACTGATTAAGCATTGGTAACTGTCAGACCAAGTTTACTCATATATA
CTTTAGATTGATTTAAAACTTCATTTTTAATTTAAAAGGATCTAGGTGAAGATCCTTTTTGATAATCTCA
TGACCAAAATCCCTTAACGTGAGTTTTCGTTCCACTGAGCGTCAGACCCCGTAGAAAAGATCAAAGGATC
TTCTTGAGATCCTTTTTTTCTGCGCGTAATCTGCTGCTTGCAAACAAAAAAACCACCGCTACCAGCGGTG
GTTTGTTTGCCGGATCAAGAGCTACCAACTCTTTTTCCGAAGGTAACTGGCTTCAGCAGAGCGCAGATAC
CAAATACTGTTCTTCTAGTGTAGCCGTAGTTAGGCCACCACTTCAAGAACTCTGTAGCACCGCCTACATA
CCTCGCTCTGCTAATCCTGTTACCAGTGGCTGCTGCCAGTGGCGATAAGTCGTGTCTTACCGGGTTGGAC
TCAAGACGATAGTTACCGGATAAGGCGCAGCGGTCGGGCTGAACGGGGGGTTCGTGCACACAGCCCAGCT
TGGAGCGAACGACCTACACCGAACTGAGATACCTACAGCGTGAGCTATGAGAAAGCGCCACGCTTCCCGA
AGGGAGAAAGGCGGACAGGTATCCGGTAAGCGGCAGGGTCGGAACAGGAGAGCGCACGAGGGAGCTTCCA
GGGGGAAACGCCTGGTATCTTTATAGTCCTGTCGGGTTTCGCCACCTCTGACTTGAGCGTCGATTTTTGT
GATGCTCGTCAGGGGGGCGGAGCCTATGGAAAAACGCCAGCAACGCGGCCTTTTTACGGTTCCTGGCCTT
TTGCTGGCCTTTTGCTCACATGT
